Addgene plasmid #115054: AT1G29720 X029_pECIA2
Purpose: Bait vector AT1G29720 X029_pECIA2 should be used with prey vector AT1G29720 X029_pECIA14.
Depositing lab: Youssef Belkhadir. Depositing organization: Gregor Mendel Institute of Molecular Plant Biology. Publication: An extracellular network of Arabidopsis leucine-rich repeat receptor kinases. Smakowska-Luzan E, Mott GA, Parys K, Stegmann M, Howton TC, Layeghifard M, Neuhold J, Lehner A, Kong J, Grunwald K, Weinberger N, Satbhai SB, Mayer D, Busch W, Madalinski M, Stolt-Bergner P, Provart NJ, Mukhtar MS, Zipfel C, Desveaux D, Guttman DS, Belkhadir Y. Nature. 2018 Jan 18;553(7688):342-346. doi: 10.1038/nature25184. Epub 2018 Jan 10. PubMed 29320478.
Backbone
  Vector backbone: pECIA2
  Backbone manufacturer: Chris Garcia (Addgene plasmid # 47032)
  Vector type: Insect Expression
Growth in bacteria
  Bacterial resistance: Ampicillin, 100 μg/mL
  Growth temperature: 37°C
  Growth strain: DH5alpha
  Copy number: High Copy
Gene/Insert
  Gene/Insert name: AT1G29720
  Species: A. thaliana (mustard weed)
  Entrez Gene: AT1G29720 (a.k.a. AT1G29720, CELLULOSE SYNTHASE LIKE D2, CLSD2, T3M22.6, T3M22_6)
  Promoter: Metallothionein (Copper-Inducible)
  Tag / fusion protein: Fc, V5 and hexahistidine tags (C terminal on backbone)
  Cloning method: Ligation Independent Cloning
Terms and licenses: Academic/Nonprofit Terms; Industry Terms: Not Available to Industry
Depositor comments: Plasmid for secreted expression in Drosophila cell culture by induction via CuSO4. Insert is an extracellular domain of indicated LRR-RK, C-terminally tagged with Fc, V5 and hexahistidine tags. Insert Protein Sequence: KEIATTLGIKRLNLRDEDPCSSKTLKIIQEVDFVPNLDINNTIGCDCSFNNNTICRITELALKTMSLRGKLPPELTKLPYLKSIELCRNYLSGTIPMEWAKMAYLTSISVCANNLSGNLPAGLQNFKNLTFLGVEGNQFSGPIPDELGNLTSLTGLELASNKFTGILPGTLARLVNLERVRICDNNFTGIIPAYIGNWTRLQKLHLYASGLTGPIPDAVVRLENLLELSLSDTTGIKSFPNLSSKGLKRLILRNVGLSGPIPSYIWNLTDLKILDLSFNKLNGIVQGVQNPPKNIYLTGNLLSGNIESGGLLNSQSYIDLSYNNFSWSSSCQKGSTINTYQSSYSKNNLTGLPPCAVPANCKKYQRFLHINCGGEEVSIRNSLGKITYQTDNSRQTNAASNQQFDYWGVSNTGDFTDDNSDHDEYYTSTNLTLSGDYPDLYKTARRSALSLVYYAFCLENGNYNVKLHFMEIQFSDKEVYSRLGRRIFDVYVQGKLFLRDFNINKEANGNMKPVIKEINATVTNHMLEIRLYWAGKGTTLIPKRGNYGPLISAISLCHSQEPLCGVEKTKHHIK
How to cite: AT1G29720 X029_pECIA2 was a gift from Youssef Belkhadir (Addgene plasmid # 115054 ; http://n2t.net/addgene:115054 ; RRID:Addgene_115054)
