[The description below was written by a language model from this plasmid's Addgene catalogue record and pLannotate feature annotations shown in this document.]
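Description:
AT1G29720 X029_pECIA2 is an insect-cell expression plasmid built on the pECIA2 backbone. It produces the secreted extracellular domain of an Arabidopsis thaliana leucine-rich repeat receptor kinase in Drosophila cell culture. In E. coli it is maintained at high copy through a ColE1/pUC-type origin and selected with ampicillin via the β-lactamase gene. The remaining bacterial annotations (lac promoter and operator, and fragments of lacI, lacZα, rop and bom) are leftovers from the cloning-vector backbone rather than functional parts of the payload.

The expression cassette is driven by the Drosophila metallothionein promoter, so transcription is switched on by adding copper sulfate. A Drosophila BiP signal sequence directs the product into the secretory pathway. It is followed by the AT1G29720 ectodomain, which was inserted by ligation-independent cloning and which the annotation matches to the Arabidopsis protein RFK1. The gene aliases in the catalogue entry refer to a cellulose synthase-like protein, which does not fit the LRR-RK description given by the depositor. The ectodomain is fused at its C terminus to a human IgG1 Fc region, a V5 epitope and a hexahistidine tag. The His tag is stated in the record but was not picked up as a feature. An SV40 polyadenylation signal lies downstream, although it is annotated on the opposite strand.

This plasmid is the "bait" member of a pair and is meant to be used with the matching prey construct in pECIA14. The Fc-tagged ectodomain is tested against prey ectodomains in an extracellular interaction assay, part of a systematic mapping of the interaction network among Arabidopsis LRR receptor kinase ectodomains.
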