Features (pLannotate 1.2.2; 18 found; start..end, strand, type, name):
     23..449     +  promoter       MT promoter: Drosophila metallothionein promoter
    467..520     +  sig_peptide    BiP signal sequence: Drosophila BiP signal sequence
    521..2242    +  CDS            RFK1 (fragment): Y1972_ARATH - Experimental evidence at transcript level: Swiss-Prot protein existence level 2. From Arabidopsis thaliana (Mouse-ear cress).
   2195..2953    +  CDS            IGHG1 (fragment): IGHG1_HUMAN - Experimental evidence at protein level: Swiss-Prot protein existence level 1. Constant region of immunoglobulin heavy chains. Immunoglobulins, also known as antibodies, are membrane-bound or secreted glycoproteins produced by B lymphocytes. In the recognition phase of humoral immunity, the membrane-bound immunoglobulins serve as receptors which, upon binding of a specific antigen, trigger the clonal expansion and differentiation of B lymphocytes into immunoglobulins- secreting plasma cells. Secreted immunoglobulins mediate the effector phase of humoral immunity, which results in
   2972..3013    +  CDS            V5 tag: epitope tag from simian virus 5
   3113..3247    -  polyA_signal   SV40 poly(A) signal: SV40 polyadenylation signal
   3270..3354    -  CDS            large T antigen (fragment): large T antigen from SV40 (simian virus 40)
   3354..3378    +  misc_feature   MCS (fragment): pUC18/19 multiple cloning site
   3415..3431    -  protein_bind   lac operator: The lac repressor binds to the lac operator to inhibit transcription in E. coli. This inhibition can be relieved by adding lactose or isopropyl-β-D-thiogalactopyranoside (IPTG). lac repressor encoded by lacI
   3439..3469    -  promoter       lac promoter: promoter for the E. coli lac operon
   3484..3505    -  protein_bind   CAP binding site: CAP binding activates transcription in the presence of cAMP. E. coli catabolite activator protein
   3518..3610    -  CDS            lacI (fragment): lac repressor; lacI; The lac repressor binds to the lac operator to inhibit transcription in E. coli. This inhibition can be relieved by adding lactose or isopropyl-β-D-thiogalactopyranoside (IPTG).
   3793..4381    -  rep_origin     ori: high-copy-number ColE1/pMB1/pBR322/pUC origin of replication
   4552..5412    -  CDS            AmpR: β-lactamase; bla; confers resistance to ampicillin, carbenicillin, and related antibiotics
   5413..5517    -  promoter       AmpR promoter: bla
   5612..5647    +  CDS            rop (fragment): Rop protein, which maintains plasmids at low copy number; rop
   5749..5848    +  misc_feature   bom (fragment): basis of mobility region from pBR322
   5854..21      -  CDS            lacZα (fragment) (across the origin): LacZα fragment of β-galactosidase; lacZ fragment
>Addgene plasmid #115054 | AT1G29720 X029_pECIA2 | addgene full sequence | sequence record 297024 | Addgene NGS Result
GTAAAACGACGGCCAGTGAATTAATTCGTTGCAGGACAGGATGTGGTGCCCGATGTGACTAGCTCTTTGC
TGCAGGCCGTCCTATCCTCTGGTTCCGATAAGAGACCCAGAACTCCGGCCCCCCACCGCCCACCGCCACC
CCCATACATATGTGGTACGCAAGTAAGAGTGCCTGCGCATGCCCCATGTGCCCCACCAAGAGCTTTGCAT
CCCATACAAGTCCCCAAAGTGGAGAACCGAACCAATTCTTCGCGGGCAGAACAAAAGCTTCTGCACACGT
CTCCACTCGAATTTGGAGCCGGCCGGCGTGTGCAAAAGAGGTGAATCGAACGAAAGACCCGTGTGTAAAG
CCGCGTTTCCAAAATGTATAAAACCGAGAGCATCTGGCCAATGTGCATCAGTTGTGGTCAGCAGCAAAAT
CAAGTGAATCATCTCAGTGCAACTAAAGGGGGGATCCGATCTCAATATGAAGTTATGCATATTACTGGCC
GTCGTGGCCTTTGTTGGCCTCTCGCTCGGGAAGGAGATAGCTACTACACTTGGTATAAAGAGATTGAACC
TAAGGGATGAAGATCCTTGCAGTTCAAAAACTCTAAAGATCATACAAGAAGTTGATTTTGTTCCGAATCT
AGATATCAACAACACCATTGGTTGTGATTGTAGCTTCAACAACAACACGATATGTCGTATTACAGAACTA
GCTCTCAAGACCATGAGTCTTCGAGGGAAACTTCCACCTGAATTGACCAAGCTTCCATATCTCAAATCGA
TCGAATTATGCCGGAACTACCTCTCAGGAACAATTCCAATGGAGTGGGCTAAAATGGCATACCTCACTAG
CATCTCGGTCTGCGCGAATAATTTGTCTGGAAACTTACCAGCTGGATTACAAAACTTCAAGAATCTGACA
TTCCTAGGAGTTGAAGGCAACCAGTTCTCTGGTCCCATTCCTGATGAGCTTGGTAACTTGACCAGTCTAA
CAGGACTGGAACTTGCGTCTAATAAATTTACAGGAATCCTTCCCGGCACTCTTGCTAGACTGGTAAACCT
TGAAAGAGTAAGGATATGTGACAATAACTTTACTGGTATCATCCCAGCATATATTGGCAACTGGACTCGG
CTTCAAAAGCTACATCTTTATGCAAGTGGACTGACAGGACCTATCCCTGATGCAGTGGTCCGCCTAGAAA
ATCTTCTTGAATTGAGTCTTAGTGATACGACTGGGATAAAATCCTTTCCGAATTTATCTAGCAAAGGCCT
CAAACGCCTGATTTTGAGGAATGTGGGTTTGTCTGGTCCAATTCCTTCTTACATCTGGAATTTGACAGAC
CTAAAGATTCTTGATTTGTCATTTAACAAATTGAATGGTATAGTTCAAGGAGTTCAAAACCCACCAAAGA
ATATTTATTTGACTGGCAATTTGCTTTCTGGAAACATTGAATCTGGTGGTTTACTCAACAGCCAATCTTA
TATTGATCTCTCTTATAACAATTTTTCATGGTCGTCTAGCTGTCAAAAGGGCAGTACCATTAACACATAC
CAGAGCTCATATTCGAAGAACAATTTAACTGGGCTTCCTCCATGCGCTGTGCCAGCCAACTGCAAGAAAT
ATCAGCGATTTCTACATATAAACTGTGGTGGAGAAGAAGTATCTATTAGAAACTCCTTGGGTAAAATAAC
GTATCAAACTGATAACAGTCGTCAAACCAACGCTGCATCAAATCAGCAGTTCGATTATTGGGGAGTCAGT
AACACAGGTGACTTTACCGATGATAATAGTGATCATGATGAGTACTACACGTCAACTAATTTAACCCTGT
CTGGAGACTATCCTGATCTTTATAAGACTGCACGTCGATCTGCTCTATCTCTTGTTTATTATGCATTCTG
CTTGGAAAATGGAAACTACAATGTGAAACTACATTTTATGGAGATTCAGTTTTCTGACAAAGAAGTATAC
AGCCGTCTTGGCAGACGCATATTTGATGTCTATGTTCAGGGAAAATTATTCTTGAGGGATTTTAACATCA
ACAAGGAGGCTAATGGAAATATGAAGCCTGTTATTAAAGAAATAAACGCGACTGTGACCAATCATATGTT
GGAGATTCGGTTGTATTGGGCGGGGAAAGGGACAACCCTCATTCCTAAAAGAGGAAATTATGGTCCTCTT
ATCTCTGCTATCTCCTTGTGTCACAGTCAGGAGCCACTATGTGGAGTGGAGAAAACAAAACATCACATTA
AGCTGGAGGTGCTGTTCCAGGGACCAGGGAGCGACAAAACTCACACATGCCCACCGTGCCCAGCACCTGA
ACTCCTGGGGGGACCGTCAGTCTTCCTCTTCCCCCCAAAACCCAAGGACACCCTCATGATCTCCCGGACC
CCTGAGGTCACATGCGTGGTGGTGGACGTGAGCCACGAAGACCCTGAGGTCAAGTTCAACTGGTACGTGG
ACGGCGTGGAGGTGCATAATGCCAAGACAAAGCCGCGGGAGGAGCAGTACAACAGCACGTACCGTGTGGT
CAGCGTCCTCACCGTCCTGCACCAGGACTGGCTGAATGGCAAGGAGTACAAGTGCAAGGTCTCCAACAAA
GCCCTCCCAGCCCCCATCGAGAAAACCATCTCCAAAGCCAAAGGGCAGCCCCGAGAACCACAGGTGTACA
CCCTGCCCCCATCCCGGGAGGAGATGACCAAGAACCAGGTCAGCCTGACCTGCCTGGTCAAAGGCTTCTA
TCCCAGCGACATCGCCGTGGAGTGGGAGAGCAATGGGCAGCCGGAGAACAACTACAAGACCACGCCTCCC
GTGCTGGACTCCGACGGCTCCTTCTTCCTCTACAGCAAGCTCACCGTGGACAAGAGCAGGTGGCAGCAGG
GGAACGTCTTCTCATGCTCCGTGATGCATGAGGGTCTGCACAACCACTACACGCAGAAGAGCCTCTCCCT
GTCTCCGGGTAAATCTAGAGGGCCCTTCGAAGGTAAGCCTATCCCTAACCCTCTCCTCGGTCTCGATTCT
ACGCGTACCGGTCATCATCACCATCACCATTGAGTTTAAACCCGCTGATCAGCCTCGACTGTGCCTTCTA
AGGCCTGAGCTCGCTGATCAGCCTCGATCGAGGATCCAGACATGATAAGATACATTGATGAGTTTGGACA
AACCACAACTAGAATGCAGTGAAAAAAATGCTTTATTTGTGAAATTTGTGATGCTATTGCTTTATTTGTA
ACCATTATAAGCTGCAATAAACAAGTTAACAACAACAATTGCATTCATTTTATGTTTCAGGTTCAGGGGG
AGGTGTGGGAGGTTTTTTAAAGCAAGTAAAACCTCTACAAATGTGGTATGGCTGATTATGATCAGTCGAC
CTGCAGGCATGCAAGCTTGGCGTAATCATGGTCATAGCTGTTTCCTGTGTGAAATTGTTATCCGCTCACA
ATTCCACACAACATACGAGCCGGAAGCATAAAGTGTAAAGCCTGGGGTGCCTAATGAGTGAGCTAACTCA
CATTAATTGCGTTGCGCTCACTGCCCGCTTTCCAGTCGGGAAACCTGTCGTGCCAGCTGCATTAATGAAT
CGGCCAACGCGCGGGGAGAGGCGGTTTGCGTATTGGGCGCTCTTCCGCTTCCTCGCTCACTGACTCGCTG
CGCTCGGTCGTTCGGCTGCGGCGAGCGGTATCAGCTCACTCAAAGGCGGTAATACGGTTATCCACAGAAT
CAGGGGATAACGCAGGAAAGAACATGTGAGCAAAAGGCCAGCAAAAGGCCAGGAACCGTAAAAAGGCCGC
GTTGCTGGCGTTTTTCCATAGGCTCCGCCCCCCTGACGAGCATCACAAAAATCGACGCTCAAGTCAGAGG
TGGCGAAACCCGACAGGACTATAAAGATACCAGGCGTTTCCCCCTGGAAGCTCCCTCGTGCGCTCTCCTG
TTCCGACCCTGCCGCTTACCGGATACCTGTCCGCCTTTCTCCCTTCGGGAAGCGTGGCGCTTTCTCATAG
CTCACGCTGTAGGTATCTCAGTTCGGTGTAGGTCGTTCGCTCCAAGCTGGGCTGTGTGCACGAACCCCCC
GTTCAGCCCGACCGCTGCGCCTTATCCGGTAACTATCGTCTTGAGTCCAACCCGGTAAGACACGACTTAT
CGCCACTGGCAGCAGCCACTGGTAACAGGATTAGCAGAGCGAGGTATGTAGGCGGTGCTACAGAGTTCTT
GAAGTGGTGGCCTAACTACGGCTACACTAGAAGAACAGTATTTGGTATCTGCGCTCTGCTGAAGCCAGTT
ACCTTCGGAAAAAGAGTTGGTAGCTCTTGATCCGGCAAACAAACCACCGCTGGTAGCGGTGGTTTTTTTG
TTTGCAAGCAGCAGATTACGCGCAGAAAAAAAGGATCTCAAGAAGATCCTTTGATCTTTTCTACGGGGTC
TGACGCTCAGTGGAACGAAAACTCACGTTAAGGGATTTTGGTCATGAGATTATCAAAAAGGATCTTCACC
TAGATCCTTTTAAATTAAAAATGAAGTTTTAAATCAATCTAAAGTATATATGAGTAAACTTGGTCTGACA
GTTACCAATGCTTAATCAGTGAGGCACCTATCTCAGCGATCTGTCTATTTCGTTCATCCATAGTTGCCTG
ACTCCCCGTCGTGTAGATAACTACGATACGGGAGGGCTTACCATCTGGCCCCAGTGCTGCAATGATACCG
CGAGACCCACGCTCACCGGCTCCAGATTTATCAGCAATAAACCAGCCAGCCGGAAGGGCCGAGCGCAGAA
GTGGTCCTGCAACTTTATCCGCCTCCATCCAGTCTATTAATTGTTGCCGGGAAGCTAGAGTAAGTAGTTC
GCCAGTTAATAGTTTGCGCAACGTTGTTGCCATTGCTACAGGCATCGTGGTGTCACGCTCGTCGTTTGGT
ATGGCTTCATTCAGCTCCGGTTCCCAACGATCAAGGCGAGTTACATGATCCCCCATGTTGTGCAAAAAAG
CGGTTAGCTCCTTCGGTCCTCCGATCGTTGTCAGAAGTAAGTTGGCCGCAGTGTTATCACTCATGGTTAT
GGCAGCACTGCATAATTCTCTTACTGTCATGCCATCCGTAAGATGCTTTTCTGTGACTGGTGAGTACTCA
ACCAAGTCATTCTGAGAATAGTGTATGCGGCGACCGAGTTGCTCTTGCCCGGCGTCAATACGGGATAATA
CCGCGCCACATAGCAGAACTTTAAAAGTGCTCATCATTGGAAAACGTTCTTCGGGGCGAAAACTCTCAAG
GATCTTACCGCTGTTGAGATCCAGTTCGATGTAACCCACTCGTGCACCCAACTGATCTTCAGCATCTTTT
ACTTTCACCAGCGTTTCTGGGTGAGCAAAAACAGGAAGGCAAAATGCCGCAAAAAAGGGAATAAGGGCGA
CACGGAAATGTTGAATACTCATACTCTTCCTTTTTCAATATTATTGAAGCATTTATCAGGGTTATTGTCT
CATGAGCGGATACATATTTGAATGTATTTAGAAAAATAAACAAATAGGGGTTCCGCGCACATTTCCCCGA
AAAGTGCCACCTGACGTCTAAGAAACCATTATTATCATGACATTAACCTATAAAAATAGGCGTATCACGA
GGCCCTTTCGTCTCGCGCGTTTCGGTGATGACGGTGAAAACCTCTGACACATGCAGCTCCCGGAGACGGT
CACAGCTTGTCTGTAAGCGGATGCCGGGAGCAGACAAGCCCGTCAGGGCGCGTCAGCGGGTGTTGGCGGG
TGTCGGGGCTGGCTTAACTATGCGGCATCAGAGCAGATTGTACTGAGAGTGCACCATATGCGGTGTGAAA
TACCGCACAGATGCGTAAGGAGAAAATACCGCATCAGGCGCCATTCGCCATTCAGGCTGCGCAACTGTTG
GGAAGGGCGATCGGTGCGGGCCTCTTCGCTATTACGCCAGCTGGCGAAAGGGGGATGTGCTGCAAGGCGA
TTAAGTTGGGTAACGCCAGGGTTTTCCCAGTCACGACGTT
